Addgene plasmid #35342: pBbB1k-GFP
Depositing lab: Jay Keasling. Depositing organization: University of California, Berkeley. Publication: BglBrick vectors and datasheets: A synthetic biology platform for gene expression. Lee TS, Krupa RA, Zhang F, Hajimorad M, Holtz WJ, Prasad N, Lee SK, Keasling JD. J Biol Eng. 2011 Sep 20;5:12. 10.1186/1754-1611-5-12 PubMed 21933410.
Backbone
  Vector backbone: pBb
  Backbone size w/o insert (bp): 4010
  Vector type: Bacterial Expression, Synthetic Biology
Growth in bacteria
  Bacterial resistance: Kanamycin, 50 μg/mL
  Growth temperature: 37°C
  Growth strain: DH5alpha
  Copy number: Low Copy
Gene/Insert
  Gene/Insert name: GFP (alt name: JBEI Part ID: JPUB_000108)
  Species: Synthetic
  Insert size (bp): 717
  Promoter: Trc
  Cloning method: Restriction Enzyme
  Sequencing primers: 5′ GFP-R; 3′ GFP-F
Terms and licenses: Academic/Nonprofit Terms; Industry Terms: Not Available to Industry
Depositor comments: JBEI Part ID: JPUB_000108; Origin: BBR1
How to cite: pBbB1k-GFP was a gift from Jay Keasling (Addgene plasmid # 35342 ; http://n2t.net/addgene:35342 ; RRID:Addgene_35342)
