[The description below was written by a language model from this plasmid's Addgene catalogue record and pLannotate feature annotations shown in this document.]
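Description:
pBbB1k-GFP is a bacterial expression plasmid from the BglBrick (pBb) family of modular synthetic-biology vectors, totalling 4,727 bp (a 4,010 bp backbone plus a 717 bp GFP insert). It replicates from the pBBR1 origin, with the feature table showing both the pBBR1 oriV and the Rep protein that this origin requires. pBBR1 derives from a broad-host-range Bordetella bronchiseptica plasmid, and the record lists the construct as low copy. Selection is by kanamycin through the neo (nptII) aminoglycoside phosphotransferase gene, followed by a lambda t0 terminator. A short adjacent match to Tn5 transposase is probably residual sequence from the Tn5 source of the resistance cassette rather than a functional element.

The payload is a GFP coding sequence, recorded as synthetic and annotated as an Aequorea victoria-derived variant. It is placed downstream of the trc promoter, a strong trp/lacUV5 hybrid, with an adjoining lac operator. The plasmid also carries lacI under the lacIq promoter, so it supplies its own elevated level of lac repressor. Transcription is therefore held off until relieved by IPTG or lactose, independent of the host's lacI status. The reporter is followed by tandem rrnB T1 and T7Te terminators that insulate the expression unit from the replication and resistance modules. Small annotated fragments between lacI and the trc promoter (a tet promoter fragment and a yciV/trpH fragment) appear to be incidental matches in carried-over promoter-region sequence.

As a member of a standardized vector set, this construct pairs one origin, promoter and marker combination with a fluorescent reporter. It is suited to characterising inducible expression from that combination, and the GFP insert can be replaced with a gene of interest by restriction cloning.
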