Features (pLannotate 1.2.2; 14 found; start..end, strand, type, name):
      7..84      +  promoter       lacIq promoter: lacI (mutant); In the lacIq allele, a single base change in the promoter boosts expression of the lacI gene about 10-fold.
     85..1167    +  CDS            lacI: lac repressor; lacI; The lac repressor binds to the lac operator to inhibit transcription in E. coli. This inhibition can be relieved by adding lactose or isopropyl-β-D-thiogalactopyranoside (IPTG).
   1209..1226    +  promoter       tet promoter (fragment): E. coli promoter for tetracycline efflux protein gene
   1222..1323    -  CDS            yciV (fragment): RNAAM_ECOLI - Also known as trpH From Escherichia coli (strain K12).
   1399..1428    +  promoter       trc promoter: strong E. coli promoter; hybrid between the trp and lac UV5 promoters
   1436..1452    +  protein_bind   lac operator: The lac repressor binds to the lac operator to inhibit transcription in E. coli. This inhibition can be relieved by adding lactose or isopropyl-β-D-thiogalactopyranoside (IPTG). lac repressor encoded by lacI
   1493..2206    +  CDS            &alpha;GFP: &alpha;GFP is a basic (constitutively fluorescent) long stokes shift fluorescent protein published in 1996, derived from Aequorea victoria.
   2242..2313    +  terminator     rrnB T1 terminator: transcription terminator T1 from the E. coli rrnB gene
   2329..2356    +  terminator     T7Te terminator: phage T7 early transcription terminator
   2423..3085    -  CDS            pBBR1 Rep: replication protein for the broad-host-range plasmid pBBR1 from Bordetella bronchiseptica
   3086..3659    -  rep_origin     pBBR1 oriV (fragment): replication origin of the broad-host-range plasmid pBBR1 from Bordetella bronchiseptica; requires the pBBR1 Rep protein for replication
   3672..3766    -  terminator     lambda t0 terminator: transcription terminator from phage lambda
   3800..4591    -  CDS            neo: KKA2_KLEPN - Also known as kan, nptII. Experimental evidence at protein level: Swiss-Prot protein existence level 1. Resistance to kanamycin, neomycin, paromomycin, ribostamycin, butirosin and gentamicin B. From Klebsiella pneumoniae.
   4623..4727    -  CDS            tnpA (fragment): TN5P_ECOLX - Also known as tnp. Experimental evidence at protein level: Swiss-Prot protein existence level 1. Mediates transposition of transposon Tn5 by a 'cut and paste' mechanism. First, the monomeric transposase binds the 19 bp inverted DNA repeats flanking the transposon. Then, dimerization of the DNA- bound transposase creates a synaptic DNA complex. After nicking of the first DNA strand, excision of the transposon proceeds through a series of intermediates. The transposase then mediates the insertion of the transposon at a new site by strand transfer. The activity of the wild- type tran
>Addgene plasmid #35342 | pBbB1k-GFP | depositor full sequence | sequence record 43009 | pBbB1k-GFP sequence 4727 bps
GACGTCGACACCATCGAATGGTGCAAAACCTTTCGCGGTATGGCATGATAGCGCCCGGAAGAGAGTCAAT
TCAGGGTGGTGAATGTGAAACCAGTAACGTTATACGATGTCGCAGAGTATGCCGGTGTCTCTTATCAGAC
CGTTTCCCGCGTGGTGAACCAGGCCAGCCACGTTTCTGCGAAAACGCGGGAAAAAGTGGAAGCGGCGATG
GCGGAGCTGAATTACATTCCCAACCGCGTGGCACAACAACTGGCGGGCAAACAGTCGTTGCTGATTGGCG
TTGCCACCTCCAGTCTGGCCCTGCACGCGCCGTCGCAAATTGTCGCGGCGATTAAATCTCGCGCCGATCA
ACTGGGTGCCAGCGTGGTGGTGTCGATGGTAGAACGAAGCGGCGTCGAAGCCTGTAAAGCGGCGGTGCAC
AATCTTCTCGCGCAACGCGTCAGTGGGCTGATCATTAACTATCCGCTGGATGACCAGGATGCCATTGCTG
TGGAAGCTGCCTGCACTAATGTTCCGGCGTTATTTCTTGATGTCTCTGACCAGACACCCATCAACAGTAT
TATTTTCTCCCATGAAGACGGTACGCGACTGGGCGTGGAGCATCTGGTCGCATTGGGTCACCAGCAAATC
GCGCTGTTAGCGGGCCCATTAAGTTCTGTCTCGGCGCGTCTGCGTCTGGCTGGCTGGCATAAATATCTCA
CTCGCAATCAAATTCAGCCGATAGCGGAACGGGAAGGCGACTGGAGTGCCATGTCCGGTTTTCAACAAAC
CATGCAAATGCTGAATGAGGGCATCGTTCCCACTGCGATGCTGGTTGCCAACGATCAGATGGCGCTGGGC
GCAATGCGCGCCATTACCGAGTCCGGGCTGCGCGTTGGTGCGGATATCTCGGTAGTGGGATACGACGATA
CCGAAGACAGCTCATGTTATATCCCGCCGTTAACCACCATCAAACAGGATTTTCGCCTGCTGGGGCAAAC
CAGCGTGGACCGCTTGCTGCAACTCTCTCAGGGCCAGGCGGTGAAGGGCAATCAGCTGTTGCCCGTCTCA
CTGGTGAAAAGAAAAACCACCCTGGCGCCCAATACGCAAACCGCCTCTCCCCGCGCGTTGGCCGATTCAT
TAATGCAGCTGGCACGACAGGTTTCCCGACTGGAAAGCGGGCAGTGAGCGCAACGCAATTAATGTAAGTT
AGCGCGAATTGATCTGGTTTGACAGCTTATCATCGACTGCACGGTGCACCAATGCTTCTGGCGTCAGGCA
GCCATCGGAAGCTGTGGTATGGCTGTGCAGGTCGTAAATCACTGCATAATTCGTGTCGCTCAAGGCGCAC
TCCCGTTCTGGATAATGTTTTTTGCGCCGACATCATAACGGTTCTGGCAAATATTCTGAAATGAGCTGTT
GACAATTAATCATCCGGCTCGTATAATGTGTGGAATTGTGAGCGGATAACAATTTCAGAATTCAAAAGAT
CTTTTAAGAAGGAGATATACATATGAGTAAAGGAGAAGAACTTTTCACTGGAGTTGTCCCAATTCTTGTT
GAATTAGATGGTGATGTTAATGGGCACAAATTTTCTGTCAGTGGAGAGGGTGAAGGTGATGCAACATACG
GAAAACTTACCCTTAAATTTATTTGCACTACTGGAAAACTACCTGTTCCGTGGCCAACACTTGTCACTAC
TTTCTCTTATGGTGTTCAATGCTTTTCCCGTTATCCGGATCACATGAAACGGCATGACTTTTTCAAGAGT
GCCATGCCCGAAGGTTATGTACAGGAACGCACTATATCTTTCAAAGATGACGGGAACTACAAGACGCGTG
CTGAAGTCAAGTTTGAAGGTGATACCCTTGTTAATCGTATCGAGTTAAAAGGTATTGATTTTAAAGAAGA
TGGAAACATTCTCGGACACAAACTGGAGTACAACTATAACTCACACAATGTATACATCACGGCAGACAAA
CAAAAGAATGGAATCAAAGCTAACTTCAAAATTCGCCACAACATTGAAGATGGCTCCGTTCAACTAGCAG
ACCATTATCAACAAAATACTCCAATTGGCGATGGCCCTGTCCTTTTACCAGACAACCATTACCTGTCCAC
ACAATCTGCCCTTTCGAAAGATCCCAACGAAAAGCGTGACCACATGGTCCTTCTTGAGTTTGTAACTGCT
GCTGGGATTACACATGGCATGGATGAGCTCTACAAATAAGGATCCAAACTCGAGTAAGGATCTCCAGGCA
TCAAATAAAACGAAAGGCTCAGTCGAAAGACTGGGCCTTTCGTTTTATCTGTTGTTTGTCGGTGAACGCT
CTCTACTAGAGTCACACTGGCTCACCTTCGGGTGGGCCTTTCTGCGTTTATACCTAGGCTACAGCCGATA
GTCTGGAACAGCGCACTTACGGGTTGCTGCGCAACCCAAGTGCTACCGGCGCGGCAGCGTGACCCGTGTC
GGCGGCTCCAACGGCTCGCCATCGTCCAGAAAACACGGCTCATCGGGCATCGGCAGGCGCTGCTGCCCGC
GCCGTTCCCATTCCTCCGTTTCGGTCAAGGCTGGCAGGTCTGGTTCCATGCCCGGAATGCCGGGCTGGCT
GGGCGGCTCCTCGCCGGGGCCGGTCGGTAGTTGCTGCTCGCCCGGATACAGGGTCGGGATGCGGCGCAGG
TCGCCATGCCCCAACAGCGATTCGTCCTGGTCGTCGTGATCAACCACCACGGCGGCACTGAACACCGACA
GGCGCAACTGGTCGCGGGGCTGGCCCCACGCCACGCGGTCATTGACCACGTAGGCCAACACGGTGCCGGG
GCCGTTGAGCTTCACGACGGAGATCCAGCGCTCGGCCACCAAGTCCTTGACTGCGTATTGGACCGTCCGC
AAAGAACGTCCGATGAGCTTGGAAAGTGTCTTCTGGCTGACCACCACGGCGTTCTGGTGGCCCATCTGCG
CCACGAGGTGATGCAGCAGCATTGCCGCCGTGGGTTTCCTCGCAATAAGCCCGGCCCACGCCTCATGCGC
TTTGCGTTCCGTTTGCACCCAGTGACCGGGCTTGTTCTTGGCTTGAATGCCGATTTCTCTGGACTGCGTG
GCCATGCTTATCTCCATGCGGTAGGGGTGCCGCACGGTTGCGGCACCATGCGCAATCAGCTGCAACTTTT
CGGCAGCGCGACAACAATTATGCGTTGCGTAAAAGTGGCAGTCAATTACAGATTTTCTTTAACCTACGCA
ATGAGCTATTGCGGGGGGTGCCGCAATGAGCTGTTGCGTACCCCCCTTTTTTAAGTTGTTGATTTTTAAG
TCTTTCGCATTTCGCCCTATATCTAGTTCTTTGGTGCCCAAAGAAGGGCACCCCTGCGGGGTTCCCCCAC
GCCTTCGGCGCGGCTCCCCCTCCGGCAAAAAGTGGCCCCTCCGGGGCTTGTTGATCGACTGCGCGGCCTT
CGGCCTTGCCCAAGGTGGCGCTGCCCCCTTGGAACCCCCGCACTCGCCGCCGTGAGGCTCGGGGGGCAGG
CGGGCGGGCTTCGCCCTTCGACTGCCCCCACTCGCATAGGCTTGGGTCGTTCCAGGCGCGTCAAGGCCAA
GCCGCTGCGCGGTCGCTGCGCGAGCCTTGACCCGCCTTCCACTTGGTGTCCAACCGGCAAGCGAAGCGCG
CAGGCCGCAGGCCGGAGGCACTAGTGCTTGGATTCTCACCAATAAAAAACGCCCGGCGGCAACCGAGCGT
TCTGAACAAATCCAGATGGAGTTCTGAGGTCATTACTGGATCTATCAACAGGAGTCCAAGCGAGCTCTCG
AACCCCAGAGTCCCGCTCAGAAGAACTCGTCAAGAAGGCGATAGAAGGCGATGCGCTGCGAATCGGGAGC
GGCGATACCGTAAAGCACGAGGAAGCGGTCAGCCCATTCGCCGCCAAGCTCTTCAGCAATATCACGGGTA
GCCAACGCTATGTCCTGATAGCGGTCCGCCACACCCAGCCGGCCACAGTCGATGAATCCAGAAAAGCGGC
CATTTTCCACCATGATATTCGGCAAGCAGGCATCGCCATGGGTCACGACGAGATCCTCGCCGTCGGGCAT
GCGCGCCTTGAGCCTGGCGAACAGTTCGGCTGGCGCGAGCCCCTGATGCTCTTCGTCCAGATCATCCTGA
TCGACAAGACCGGCTTCCATCCGAGTACGTGCTCGCTCGATGCGATGTTTCGCTTGGTGGTCGAATGGGC
AGGTAGCCGGATCAAGCGTATGCAGCCGCCGCATTGCATCAGCCATGATGGATACTTTCTCGGCAGGAGC
AAGGTGAGATGACAGGAGATCCTGCCCCGGCACTTCGCCCAATAGCAGCCAGTCCCTTCCCGCTTCAGTG
ACAACGTCGAGCACAGCTGCGCAAGGAACGCCCGTCGTGGCCAGCCACGATAGCCGCGCTGCCTCGTCCT
GCAGTTCATTCAGGGCACCGGACAGGTCGGTCTTGACAAAAAGAACCGGGCGCCCCTGCGCTGACAGCCG
GAACACGGCGGCATCAGAGCAGCCGATTGTCTGTTGTGCCCAGTCATAGCCGAATAGCCTCTCCACCCAA
GCGGCCGGAGAACCTGCGTGCAATCCATCTTGTTCAATCATGCGAAACGATCCTCATCCTGTCTCTTGAT
CAGATCATGATCCCCTGCGCCATCAGATCCTTGGCGGCAAGAAAGCCATCCAGTTTACTTTGCAGGGCTT
CCCAACCTTACCAGAGGGCGCCCCAGCTGGCAATTCC
