>Addgene plasmid #35342 | pBbB1k-GFP | addgene partial sequence | sequence record 43685 | GFP-F 5'-GGTCCTTCTTGAGTTTGTAAC-3'
TGAGCTCTACAAATAAGGATCCAAACTCGAGTAAGGATCTCCAGGCATCAAATAAAACGAAAGGCTCAGT
CGAAAGACTGGGCCTTTCGTTTTATCTGTTGTTTGTCGGTGAACGCTCTCTACTAGAGTCACACTGGCTC
ACCTTCGGGTGGGCCTTTCTGCGTTTATACCTAGGCTACAGCCGATAGTCTGGAACAGCGCACTTACGGG
TTGCTGCGCAACCCAAGTGCTACCGGCGCGGCAGCGTGACCCGTGTCGGCGGCTCCAACGGCTCGCCATC
GTCCAGAAAACACGGCTCATCGGGCATCGGCAGGCGCTGCTGCCCGCGCCGTTCCCATTCCTCCGTTTCG
GTCAAGGCTGGCAGGTCTGGTTCCATGCCCGGAATGCCGGGCTGGCTGGGCGGCTCCTCGCCGGGGCCGG
TCGGTAGTTGCTGCTCGCCCGGATACAGGGTCGGGATGCGGCGCAGGTCGCCATGCCCCAACAGCGATTC
GTCCTGGTCGTCGTGATCAACCACCACGGCGGCACTGAACACCGACAGGCGCAACTGGTCGCGGGGCTGG
CCCCACGCCACGCGGTCATTGACCACGTAGGCCAACACGGTGCCGGGGCCGTTGAGCTTCACGACGGAGA
TCCAGCGCTCGGCCACCAAGTCCTTGACTGCGTATTGGACCGTCCGCAAAGAACGTCCGATGAGCTTGGA
AAGTGTCTTCTGGCTGACCACCACGGCGTTCTGGTGGCCCATCTGCGCCACGAGGTGATGCAGCAGCATT
GCCGCCGTGGGTTTCCTCGCAATAAGCCCGGCCCACGCCTCATGCGCTTTGCGTTCCGTTTGCACCCAGT
GACCGG
