>Addgene plasmid #35342 | pBbB1k-GFP | addgene partial sequence | sequence record 43686 | GFP-R 5'-CCATCTAATTCAACAAGAATTGGGACAAC-3'
TGTATATCTCCTTCTTAAAAGATCTTTTGAATTCTGAAATTGTTATCCGCTCACAATTCCACACATTATA
CGAGCCGGATGATTAATTGTCAACAGCTCATTTCAGAATATTTGCCAGAACCGTTATGATGTCGGCGCAA
AAAACATTATCCAGAACGGGAGTGCGCCTTGAGCGACACGAATTATGCAGTGATTTACGACCTGCACAGC
CATACCACAGCTTCCGATGGCTGCCTGACGCCAGAAGCATTGGTGCACCGTGCAGTCGATGATAAGCTGT
CAAACCAGATCAATTCGCGCTAACTTACATTAATTGCGTTGCGCTCACTGCCCGCTTTCCAGTCGGGAAA
CCTGTCGTGCCAGCTGCATTAATGAATCGGCCAACGCGCGGGGAGAGGCGGTTTGCGTATTGGGCGCCAG
GGTGGTTTTTCTTTTCACCAGTGAGACGGGCAACAGCTGATTGCCCTTCACCGCCTGGCCCTGAGAGAGT
TGCAGCAAGCGGTCCACGCTGGTTTGCCCCAGCAGGCGAAAATCCTGTTTGATGGTGGTTAACGGCGGGA
TATAACATGAGCTGTCTTCGGTATCGTCGTATCCCACTACCGAGATATCCGCACCAACGCGCAGCCCGGA
CTCGGTAATGGCGCGCATTGCGCCCAGCGCCATCTGATCGTTGGCAACCAGCATCGCAGTGGGAACGATG
CCCTCATTCAGCATTTGCATGGTTTGTTGAAAACCGGACATGGCACTCCAGTCGCCTTCCCGTTCCGCTA
TCGGCTGAATTTGATTGCGAGTGAGATATTTATG
